Addgene plasmid #142253: TFORF1171
Purpose: Lentiviral vector for overexpressing transcription factor ORFs with unique 24-bp barcodes. Barcodes facilitate identification of transcription factors in pooled screens.
Depositing lab: Feng Zhang. Depositing organization: Broad Institute. Publication: A transcription factor atlas of directed differentiation. Joung J, Ma S, Tay T, Geiger-Schuller KR, Kirchgatterer PC, Verdine VK, Guo B, Arias-Garcia MA, Allen WE, Singh A, Kuksenko O, Abudayyeh OO, Gootenberg JS, Fu Z, Macrae RK, Buenrostro JD, Regev A, Zhang F. Cell. 2023 Jan 5;186(1):209-229.e26. doi: 10.1016/j.cell.2022.11.026. PubMed 36608654.
Backbone
  Vector backbone: pLX_TRC317
  Backbone manufacturer: Broad Institute Genetic Perturbation Platform
  Backbone size w/o insert (bp): 8264
  Vector type: Mammalian Expression, Lentiviral
  Selectable markers: Puromycin
Growth in bacteria
  Bacterial resistance: Ampicillin, 100 μg/mL
  Growth temperature: 37°C
  Growth strain: NEB Stable
  Copy number: High Copy
Gene/Insert
  Gene/Insert name: MLX
  Species: H. sapiens (human)
  Insert size (bp): 998
  Entrez Gene: MLX (a.k.a. MAD7, MXD7, TCFL4, TF4, bHLHd13)
  Promoter: EF1a
  Cloning method: Unknown
  Sequencing primers: 5′ GGGTGGAGACTGAAGTTAGGCCAG; 3′ CACATAGCGTAAAAGGAGCAACATAG
Terms and licenses: Academic/Nonprofit Terms; Industry Terms: Not Available to Industry
Depositor comments: NM_170607,ENST00000246912 . The transcription factor ORF portion of this plasmid was synthesized by Genewiz. Please test multiple small colonies in case of plasmid recombination. To make this collection available in a timely manner, a portion of this collection was not fully sequenced by Addgene. If an Addgene verified full plasmid sequence is not available, please contact us prior to placing an order to request the full sequence.
How to cite: TFORF1171 was a gift from Feng Zhang (Addgene plasmid # 142253 ; http://n2t.net/addgene:142253 ; RRID:Addgene_142253)
