[The description below was written by a language model from this plasmid's Addgene catalogue record and pLannotate feature annotations shown in this document.]
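Description:
TFORF1171 is a lentiviral mammalian expression plasmid built on the pLX_TRC317 backbone and carrying the human transcription factor MLX as a synthesized open reading frame. It is one member of a barcoded transcription factor ORF collection designed for overexpression screens. In bacteria it is maintained through a high-copy ColE1/pUC-type origin with ampicillin selection via β-lactamase. An f1 origin and remnants of a lac/lacZα cloning region with T3 and T7 promoters are also present in the backbone. The depositor notes that the plasmid can recombine, which is common for LTR-containing vectors.

The viral portion has a third-generation, self-inactivating layout. An RSV promoter drives a truncated HIV-1 5' LTR, followed by the Ψ packaging signal with a gag fragment, the Rev response element for Rev-dependent nuclear export of the genomic RNA, a cPPT/CTS, and a ΔU3 3' LTR followed by an SV40 polyadenylation signal. Between the LTRs are two expression units. SV40 early promoter and origin sequences sit upstream of puromycin N-acetyltransferase, allowing selection of transduced cells. Downstream, the EF-1α promoter drives the MLX coding sequence, and a WPRE after it enhances transcript stability and expression. MLX is a bHLH-type regulator that partners with MAD, MNT and MLXIP family proteins at CACGTG motifs and is implicated in glucose-responsive gene regulation.

According to the record, each ORF in the collection is paired with a unique 24-bp barcode, although the barcode is not annotated in the feature table. The barcode lets the transcription factor be identified by sequencing in pooled screens, such as those for directed differentiation.
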