Features (pLannotate 1.2.2; 31 found; start..end, strand, type, name):
      5..231     +  promoter       RSV promoter: Rous sarcoma virus enhancer/promoter
    232..412     +  LTR            5' LTR (truncated): truncated 5' long terminal repeat (LTR) from HIV-1
    459..584     +  misc_feature   HIV-1 Ψ: packaging signal of human immunodeficiency virus type 1
    568..931     +  CDS            HIV-1 gag (fragment): gag protein from human immunodeficiency virus 1; gag
   1077..1310    +  misc_feature   RRE: The Rev response element (RRE) of HIV-1 allows for Rev-dependent mRNA export from the nucleus to the cytoplasm.
   1687..1713    +  CDS            Rev (fragment): human immunodeficiency virus 1 (HIV-1) Rev protein; rev; enhances nuclear export of unspliced and incompletely spliced viral mRNAs
   1720..1743    +  promoter       SV40 promoter (fragment): SV40 early promoter
   1744..1815    +  promoter       SV40 promoter (fragment): SV40 enhancer and early promoter
   1839..1974    +  rep_origin     SV40 ori: SV40 origin of replication
   2020..2616    +  CDS            PuroR (fragment): puromycin N-acetyltransferase; pac from Streptomyces; confers resistance to puromycin
   2665..2782    +  misc_feature   cPPT/CTS: central polypurine tract and central termination sequence of HIV-1
   2847..2913    +  CDS            small t antigen (fragment): SV40 (simian virus 40) small t antigen
   2920..4098    +  promoter       EF-1α promoter: strong constitutive promoter for human elongation factor EF-1α
   4115..5008    +  CDS            MLX: MLX_HUMAN - Also known as BHLHD13, TCFL4. Experimental evidence at protein level: Swiss-Prot protein existence level 1. Transcription regulator. Forms a sequence-specific DNA- binding protein complex with MAD1, MAD4, MNT, WBSCR14 and MLXIP which recognizes the core sequence 5'-CACGTG-3'. The TCFL4-MAD1, TCFL4-MAD4, TCFL4-WBSCR14 complexes are transcriptional repressors. Plays a role in transcriptional activation of glycolytic target genes. Involved in glucose-responsive gene regulation. From Homo sapiens (Human).
   5024..5077    +  promoter       U6 promoter (fragment): RNA polymerase III promoter for human U6 snRNA
   5119..5707    +  misc_feature   WPRE: woodchuck hepatitis virus posttranscriptional regulatory element
   5758..5777    +  misc_feature   cPPT/CTS (fragment): central polypurine tract and central termination sequence of HIV-1
   5779..6012    +  LTR            3' LTR (ΔU3): self-inactivating 3' long terminal repeat (LTR) from HIV-1
   6090..6211    +  polyA_signal   SV40 poly(A) signal: SV40 polyadenylation signal
   6251..6386    +  rep_origin     SV40 ori: SV40 origin of replication
   6407..6425    -  promoter       T7 promoter: promoter for bacteriophage T7 RNA polymerase
   6433..6588    +  CDS            lacZα (fragment): LacZα fragment of β-galactosidase; lacZ fragment
   6593..7021    +  rep_origin     f1 ori (sequence partly withheld): f1 bacteriophage origin of replication; arrow indicates direction of (+) strand synthesis
   7074..7178    +  promoter       AmpR promoter: bla
   7179..8039    +  CDS            AmpR: β-lactamase; bla; confers resistance to ampicillin, carbenicillin, and related antibiotics
   8210..8798    +  rep_origin     ori: high-copy-number ColE1/pMB1/pBR322/pUC origin of replication
   8981..9073    +  CDS            lacI (fragment): lac repressor; lacI; The lac repressor binds to the lac operator to inhibit transcription in E. coli. This inhibition can be relieved by adding lactose or isopropyl-β-D-thiogalactopyranoside (IPTG).
   9086..9107    +  protein_bind   CAP binding site: CAP binding activates transcription in the presence of cAMP. E. coli catabolite activator protein
   9122..9152    +  promoter       lac promoter: promoter for the E. coli lac operon
   9160..9176    +  protein_bind   lac operator: The lac repressor binds to the lac operator to inhibit transcription in E. coli. This inhibition can be relieved by adding lactose or isopropyl-β-D-thiogalactopyranoside (IPTG). lac repressor encoded by lacI
   9221..9239    +  promoter       T3 promoter: promoter for bacteriophage T3 RNA polymerase
>Addgene plasmid #142253 | TFORF1171 | addgene full sequence | sequence record 395746 | Addgene NGS Result
TTAATGTAGTCTTATGCAATACTCTTGTAGTCTTGCAACATGGTAACGATGAGTTAGCAACATGCCTTAC
AAGGAGAGAAAAAGCACCGTGCATGCCGATTGGTGGAAGTAAGGTGGTACGATCGTGCCTTATTAGGAAG
GCAACAGACGGGTCTGACATGGATTGGACGAACCACTGAATTGCCGCATTGCAGAGATATTGTATTTAAG
TGCCTAGCTCGATACATAAACGGGTCTCTCTGGTTAGACCAGATCTGAGCCTGGGAGCTCTCTGGCTAAC
TAGGGAACCCACTGCTTAAGCCTCAATAAAGCTTGCCTTGAGTGCTTCAAGTAGTGTGTGCCCGTCTGTT
GTGTGACTCTGGTAACTAGAGATCCCTCAGACCCTTTTAGTCAGTGTGGAAAATCTCTAGCAGTGGCGCC
CGAACAGGGACTTGAAAGCGAAAGGGAAACCAGAGGAGCTCTCTCGACGCAGGACTCGGCTTGCTGAAGC
GCGCACGGCAAGAGGCGAGGGGCGGCGACTGGTGAGTACGCCAAAAATTTTGACTAGCGGAGGCTAGAAG
GAGAGAGATGGGTGCGAGAGCGTCAGTATTAAGCGGGGGAGAATTAGATCGCGATGGGAAAAAATTCGGT
TAAGGCCAGGGGGAAAGAAAAAATATAAATTAAAACATATAGTATGGGCAAGCAGGGAGCTAGAACGATT
CGCAGTTAATCCTGGCCTGTTAGAAACATCAGAAGGCTGTAGACAAATACTGGGACAGCTACAACCATCC
CTTCAGACAGGATCAGAAGAACTTAGATCATTATATAATACAGTAGCAACCCTCTATTGTGTGCATCAAA
GGATAGAGATAAAAGACACCAAGGAAGCTTTAGACAAGATAGAGGAAGAGCAAAACAAAAGTAAGACCAC
CGCACAGCAAGCGGCCGCTGATCTTCAGACCTGGAGGAGGAGATATGAGGGACAATTGGAGAAGTGAATT
ATATAAATATAAAGTAGTAAAAATTGAACCATTAGGAGTAGCACCCACCAAGGCAAAGAGAAGAGTGGTG
CAGAGAGAAAAAAGAGCAGTGGGAATAGGAGCTTTGTTCCTTGGGTTCTTGGGAGCAGCAGGAAGCACTA
TGGGCGCAGCGTCAATGACGCTGACGGTACAGGCCAGACAATTATTGTCTGGTATAGTGCAGCAGCAGAA
CAATTTGCTGAGGGCTATTGAGGCGCAACAGCATCTGTTGCAACTCACAGTCTGGGGCATCAAGCAGCTC
CAGGCAAGAATCCTGGCTGTGGAAAGATACCTAAAGGATCAACAGCTCCTGGGGATTTGGGGTTGCTCTG
GAAAACTCATTTGCACCACTGCTGTGCCTTGGAATGCTAGTTGGAGTAATAAATCTCTGGAACAGATTTG
GAATCACACGACCTGGATGGAGTGGGACAGAGAAATTAACAATTACACAAGCTTAATACACTCCTTAATT
GAAGAATCGCAAAACCAGCAAGAAAAGAATGAACAAGAATTATTGGAATTAGATAAATGGGCAAGTTTGT
GGAATTGGTTTAACATAACAAATTGGCTGTGGTATATAAAATTATTCATAATGATAGTAGGAGGCTTGGT
AGGTTTAAGAATAGTTTTTGCTGTACTTTCTATAGTGAATAGAGTTAGGCAGGGATATTCACCATTATCG
TTTCAGACCCACCTCCCAACCCCGAGGGGACCCATGCATTGCATCTCAATTAGTCAGCAACCAGGTGTGG
AAAGTCCCCAGGCTCCCCAGCAGGCAGAAGTATGCAAAGCATGCGTCTCAATTAGTCAGCAACCATAGTC
CCGCCCCTAACTCCGCCCATCCCGCCCCTAACTCCGCCCAGTTCCGCCCATTCTCCGCCCCATGGCTGAC
TAATTTTTTTTATTTATGCAGAGGCCGAGGCCGCCTCGGCCTCTGAGCTATTCCAGAAGTAGTGAGGAGG
CTTTTTTGGAGGCCTAGGCTTTTGCAAAAAGCTTTCTAGAGGTACCACCGGAGCTTACCATGACCGAGTA
CAAGCCCACGGTGCGCCTCGCCACCCGCGACGACGTCCCCAGGGCCGTACGCACCCTCGCCGCCGCGTTC
GCCGACTACCCCGCCACGCGCCACACCGTCGATCCGGACCGCCACATCGAGCGGGTCACCGAGCTGCAAG
AACTCTTCCTCACGCGCGTCGGGCTCGACATCGGCAAGGTGTGGGTCGCGGACGACGGCGCCGCCGTGGC
GGTCTGGACCACGCCGGAGAGCGTCGAAGCGGGGGCGGTGTTCGCCGAGATCGGCCCGCGCATGGCCGAG
TTGAGCGGTTCCCGGCTGGCCGCGCAGCAACAGATGGAAGGCCTCCTGGCGCCGCACCGGCCCAAGGAGC
CCGCGTGGTTCCTGGCCACCGTCGGCGTCTCGCCCGACCACCAGGGCAAGGGTCTGGGCAGCGCCGTCGT
GCTCCCCGGAGTGGAGGCGGCCGAGCGCGCCGGGGTGCCCGCCTTCCTGGAGACCTCCGCGCCCCGCAAC
CTCCCCTTCTACGAGCGGCTCGGCTTCACCGTCACCGCCGACGTCGAGGTGCCCGAAGGACCGCGCACCT
GGTGCATGACCCGCAAGCCCGGTGCCAGTTAACGAATTCTAGATCTTGAGACAAATGGCAGTATTCATCC
ACAATTTTAAAAGAAAAGGGGGGATTGGGGGGTACAGTGCAGGGGAAAGAATAGTAGACATAATAGCAAC
AGACATACAAACTAAAGAATTACAAAAACAAATTACAAAAATTCAAAATTTTCGGGTTTATTACAGGGAC
AGCAGAGATCCACTTTGGCGCCGGCTCGAGGCCTGCAGGTGCAAAGATGGATAAAGTTTTAAACAGAGAG
GAATCTTTGCAGCTAATGGACCTTCTAGGTCTTGAAAGGAGTGGGAATTGGCTCCGGTGCCCGTCAGTGG
GCAGAGCGCACATCGCCCACAGTCCCCGAGAAGTTGGGGGGAGGGGTCGGCAATTGAACCGGTGCCTAGA
GAAGGTGGCGCGGGGTAAACTGGGAAAGTGATGTCGTGTACTGGCTCCGCCTTTTTCCCGAGGGTGGGGG
AGAACCGTATATAAGTGCAGTAGTCGCCGTGAACGTTCTTTTTCGCAACGGGTTTGCCGCCAGAACACAG
GTAAGTGCCGTGTGTGGTTCCCGCGGGCCTGGCCTCTTTACGGGTTATGGCCCTTGCGTGCCTTGAATTA
CTTCCACCTGGCTGCAGTACGTGATTCTTGATCCCGAGCTTCGGGTTGGAAGTGGGTGGGAGAGTTCGAG
GCCTTGCGCTTAAGGAGCCCCTTCGCCTCGTGCTTGAGTTGAGGCCTGGCCTGGGCGCTGGGGCCGCCGC
GTGCGAATCTGGTGGCACCTTCGCGCCTGTCTCGCTGCTTTCGATAAGTCTCTAGCCATTTAAAATTTTT
GATGACCTGCTGCGACGCTTTTTTTCTGGCAAGATAGTCTTGTAAATGCGGGCCAAGATCTGCACACTGG
TATTTCGGTTTTTGGGGCCGCGGGCGGCGACGGGGCCCGTGCGTCCCAGCGCACATGTTCGGCGAGGCGG
GGCCTGCGAGCGCGGCCACCGAGAATCGGACGGGGGTAGTCTCAAGCTGGCCGGCCTGCTCTGGTGCCTG
GCCTCGCGCCGCCGTGTATCGCCCCGCCCTGGGCGGCAAGGCTGGCCCGGTCGGCACCAGTTGCGTGAGC
GGAAAGATGGCCGCTTCCCGGCCCTGCTGCAGGGAGCTCAAAATGGAGGACGCGGCGCTCGGGAGAGCGG
GCGGGTGAGTCACCCACACAAAGGAAAAGGGCCTTTCCGTCCTCAGCCGTCGCTTCATGTGACTCCACGG
AGTACCGGGCGCCGTCCAGGCACCTCGATTAGTTCTCGAGCTTTTGGAGTACGTCGTCTTTAGGTTGGGG
GGAGGGGTTTTATGCGATGGAGTTTCCCCACACTGAGTGGGTGGAGACTGAAGTTAGGCCAGCTTGGCAC
TTGATGTAATTCTCCTTGGAATTTGCCCTTTTTGAGTTTGGATCTTGGTTCATTCTCAAGCCTCAGACAG
TGGTTCAAAGTTTTTTTCTTCCATTTCAGGTGTCGTGAGGCTAGCACCGCCACCATGACGGAGCCGGGCG
CCTCTCCCGAGGACCCTTGGGTCAAGGCAAGCCCCGTGGGCGCGCACGCCGGCGAGGGGAGGGCGGGTCG
GGCTCGTGCACGTAGGGGGGCCGGAAGACGAGGGGCTTCCCTCCTGTCCCCAAAGTCCCCCACGCTCTCC
GTGCCCCGGGGCTGCAGAGAAGACAGCTCTCACCCCGCGTGTGCCAAGGTGGAGTATGCCTACAGCGACA
ACAGCCTGGACCCCGGGCTTTTTGTAGAAAGCACCCGCAAGGGGAGTGTAGTGTCCAGAGCTAATAGCAT
CGGTTCCACCAGTGCCTCTTCTGTCCCCAACACAGATGATGAGGACAGTGATTACCACCAGGAGGCCTAC
AAGGAGTCCTACAAAGACCGGCGGCGGCGCGCACACACTCAGGCTGAGCAGAAGAGGAGGGACGCCATCA
AGAGAGGCTATGATGACCTTCAGACCATCGTCCCCACTTGCCAGCAGCAGGACTTCTCCATTGGCTCCCA
AAAGCTCAGCAAAGCCATCGTTCTACAAAAGACCATTGACTACATTCAGTTTTTGCACAAGGAGAAGAAA
AAGCAGGAGGAGGAGGTGTCCACGTTACGCAAGGATGTCACCGCCCTAAAGATCATGAAAGTGAACTATG
AGCAGATTGTGAAGGCACACCAGGACAACCCCCATGAAGGGGAGGACCAGGTCTCTGACCAGGTCAAGTT
CAACGTGTTTCAAGGCATCATGGATTCCCTGTTCCAGTCCTTCAATGCCTCCATCTCAGTGGCCAGCTTC
CAGGAGCTGTCAGCGTGTGTCTTCAGCTGGATCGAGGAGCACTGTAAGCCTCAGACCCTGCGGGAGATTG
TGATTGGCGTCCTGCACCAATTGAAAAACCAGCTTTACTAGTAATGAACTAGTCCGTAACTTGAAAGTAT
TTCGATTTCTTGGCTTTATATATCTTGTGGAAAGGACGACTTATTGTTCGCCCTAGCCCAGGCACGCGTT
AAGTCGACAATCAACCTCTGGATTACAAAATTTGTGAAAGATTGACTGGTATTCTTAACTATGTTGCTCC
TTTTACGCTATGTGGATACGCTGCTTTAATGCCTTTGTATCATGCTATTGCTTCCCGTATGGCTTTCATT
TTCTCCTCCTTGTATAAATCCTGGTTGCTGTCTCTTTATGAGGAGTTGTGGCCCGTTGTCAGGCAACGTG
GCGTGGTGTGCACTGTGTTTGCTGACGCAACCCCCACTGGTTGGGGCATTGCCACCACCTGTCAGCTCCT
TTCCGGGACTTTCGCTTTCCCCCTCCCTATTGCCACGGCGGAACTCATCGCCGCCTGCCTTGCCCGCTGC
TGGACAGGGGCTCGGCTGTTGGGCACTGACAATTCCGTGGTGTTGTCGGGGAAATCATCGTCCTTTCCTT
GGCTGCTCGCCTGTGTTGCCACCTGGATTCTGCGCGGGACGTCCTTCTGCTACGTCCCTTCGGCCCTCAA
TCCAGCGGACCTTCCTTCCCGCGGCCTGCTGCCGGCTCTGCGGCCTCTTCCGCGTCTTCGCCTTCGCCCT
CAGACGAGTCGGATCTCCCTTTGGGCCGCCTCCCCGCGTCGACTTTAAGACCAATGACTTACAAGGCAGC
TGTAGATCTTAGCCACTTTTTAAAAGAAAAGGGGGGACTGGAAGGGCTAATTCACTCCCAACGAAGACAA
GATCTGCTTTTTGCTTGTACTGGGTCTCTCTGGTTAGACCAGATCTGAGCCTGGGAGCTCTCTGGCTAAC
TAGGGAACCCACTGCTTAAGCCTCAATAAAGCTTGCCTTGAGTGCTTCAAGTAGTGTGTGCCCGTCTGTT
GTGTGACTCTGGTAACTAGAGATCCCTCAGACCCTTTTAGTCAGTGTGGAAAATCTCTAGCAGTACGTAT
AGTAGTTCATGTCATCTTATTATTCAGTATTTATAACTTGCAAAGAAATGAATATCAGAGAGTGAGAGGA
ACTTGTTTATTGCAGCTTATAATGGTTACAAATAAAGCAATAGCATCACAAATTTCACAAATAAAGCATT
TTTTTCACTGCATTCTAGTTGTGGTTTGTCCAAACTCATCAATGTATCTTATCATGTCTGGCTCTAGCTA
TCCCGCCCCTAACTCCGCCCATCCCGCCCCTAACTCCGCCCAGTTCCGCCCATTCTCCGCCCCATGGCTG
ACTAATTTTTTTTATTTATGCAGAGGCCGAGGCCGCCTCGGCCTCTGAGCTATTCCAGAAGTAGTGAGGA
GGCTTTTTTGGAGGCCTAGGGACGTACCCAATTCGCCCTATAGTGAGTCGTATTACGCGCGCTCACTGGC
CGTCGTTTTACAACGTCGTGACTGGGAAAACCCTGGCGTTACCCAACTTAATCGCCTTGCAGCACATCCC
CCTTTCGCCAGCTGGCGTAATAGCGAAGAGGCCCGCACCGATCGCCCTTCCCAACAGTTGCGCAGCCTGA
ATGGCGAATGGG
[124 nt withheld, positions 6593-6716]
C
[91 nt withheld, positions 6718-6808]
A
[49 nt withheld, positions 6810-6858]
CCTTTGACGTTGGAGTCCACGTTCTTT
[37 nt withheld, positions 6886-6922]
ACCCTATCTCGGTCTATTCTTTTGATTTATAAGGGATTTTGCCGATTTCGGCCTATTGGTTAAAAAATGA
GCTGATTTAACAAAAATTTAACGCGAATTTTAACAAAATATTAACGCTTACAATTTAGGTGGCACTTTTC
GGGGAAATGTGCGCGGAACCCCTATTTGTTTATTTTTCTAAATACATTCAAATATGTATCCGCTCATGAG
ACAATAACCCTGATAAATGCTTCAATAATATTGAAAAAGGAAGAGTATGAGTATTCAACATTTCCGTGTC
GCCCTTATTCCCTTTTTTGCGGCATTTTGCCTTCCTGTTTTTGCTCACCCAGAAACGCTGGTGAAAGTAA
AAGATGCTGAAGATCAGTTGGGTGCACGAGTGGGTTACATCGAACTGGATCTCAACAGCGGTAAGATCCT
TGAGAGTTTTCGCCCCGAAGAACGTTTTCCAATGATGAGCACTTTTAAAGTTCTGCTATGTGGCGCGGTA
TTATCCCGTATTGACGCCGGGCAAGAGCAACTCGGTCGCCGCATACACTATTCTCAGAATGACTTGGTTG
AGTACTCACCAGTCACAGAAAAGCATCTTACGGATGGCATGACAGTAAGAGAATTATGCAGTGCTGCCAT
AACCATGAGTGATAACACTGCGGCCAACTTACTTCTGACAACGATCGGAGGACCGAAGGAGCTAACCGCT
TTTTTGCACAACATGGGGGATCATGTAACTCGCCTTGATCGTTGGGAACCGGAGCTGAATGAAGCCATAC
CAAACGACGAGCGTGACACCACGATGCCTGTAGCAATGGCAACAACGTTGCGCAAACTATTAACTGGCGA
ACTACTTACTCTAGCTTCCCGGCAACAATTAATAGACTGGATGGAGGCGGATAAAGTTGCAGGACCACTT
CTGCGCTCGGCCCTTCCGGCTGGCTGGTTTATTGCTGATAAATCTGGAGCCGGTGAGCGTGGGTCTCGCG
GTATCATTGCAGCACTGGGGCCAGATGGTAAGCCCTCCCGTATCGTAGTTATCTACACGACGGGGAGTCA
GGCAACTATGGATGAACGAAATAGACAGATCGCTGAGATAGGTGCCTCACTGATTAAGCATTGGTAACTG
TCAGACCAAGTTTACTCATATATACTTTAGATTGATTTAAAACTTCATTTTTAATTTAAAAGGATCTAGG
TGAAGATCCTTTTTGATAATCTCATGACCAAAATCCCTTAACGTGAGTTTTCGTTCCACTGAGCGTCAGA
CCCCGTAGAAAAGATCAAAGGATCTTCTTGAGATCCTTTTTTTCTGCGCGTAATCTGCTGCTTGCAAACA
AAAAAACCACCGCTACCAGCGGTGGTTTGTTTGCCGGATCAAGAGCTACCAACTCTTTTTCCGAAGGTAA
CTGGCTTCAGCAGAGCGCAGATACCAAATACTGTTCTTCTAGTGTAGCCGTAGTTAGGCCACCACTTCAA
GAACTCTGTAGCACCGCCTACATACCTCGCTCTGCTAATCCTGTTACCAGTGGCTGCTGCCAGTGGCGAT
AAGTCGTGTCTTACCGGGTTGGACTCAAGACGATAGTTACCGGATAAGGCGCAGCGGTCGGGCTGAACGG
GGGGTTCGTGCACACAGCCCAGCTTGGAGCGAACGACCTACACCGAACTGAGATACCTACAGCGTGAGCT
ATGAGAAAGCGCCACGCTTCCCGAAGGGAGAAAGGCGGACAGGTATCCGGTAAGCGGCAGGGTCGGAACA
GGAGAGCGCACGAGGGAGCTTCCAGGGGGAAACGCCTGGTATCTTTATAGTCCTGTCGGGTTTCGCCACC
TCTGACTTGAGCGTCGATTTTTGTGATGCTCGTCAGGGGGGCGGAGCCTATGGAAAAACGCCAGCAACGC
GGCCTTTTTACGGTTCCTGGCCTTTTGCTGGCCTTTTGCTCACATGTTCTTTCCTGCGTTATCCCCTGAT
TCTGTGGATAACCGTATTACCGCCTTTGAGTGAGCTGATACCGCTCGCCGCAGCCGAACGACCGAGCGCA
GCGAGTCAGTGAGCGAGGAAGCGGAAGAGCGCCCAATACGCAAACCGCCTCTCCCCGCGCGTTGGCCGAT
TCATTAATGCAGCTGGCACGACAGGTTTCCCGACTGGAAAGCGGGCAGTGAGCGCAACGCAATTAATGTG
AGTTAGCTCACTCATTAGGCACCCCAGGCTTTACACTTTATGCTTCCGGCTCGTATGTTGTGTGGAATTG
TGAGCGGATAACAATTTCACACAGGAAACAGCTATGACCATGATTACGCCAAGCGCGCAATTAACCCTCA
CTAAAGGGAACAAAAGCTGGAGCTGCAAGC
