>Addgene plasmid #142253 | TFORF1171 | depositor partial sequence | sequence record 278897 | Insert
ACCGCCACCATGACGGAGCCGGGCGCCTCTCCCGAGGACCCTTGGGTCAAGGCAAGCCCCGTGGGCGCGC
ACGCCGGCGAGGGGAGGGCGGGTCGGGCTCGTGCACGTAGGGGGGCCGGAAGACGAGGGGCTTCCCTCCT
GTCCCCAAAGTCCCCCACGCTCTCCGTGCCCCGGGGCTGCAGAGAAGACAGCTCTCACCCCGCGTGTGCC
AAGGTGGAGTATGCCTACAGCGACAACAGCCTGGACCCCGGGCTTTTTGTAGAAAGCACCCGCAAGGGGA
GTGTAGTGTCCAGAGCTAATAGCATCGGTTCCACCAGTGCCTCTTCTGTCCCCAACACAGATGATGAGGA
CAGTGATTACCACCAGGAGGCCTACAAGGAGTCCTACAAAGACCGGCGGCGGCGCGCACACACTCAGGCT
GAGCAGAAGAGGAGGGACGCCATCAAGAGAGGCTATGATGACCTTCAGACCATCGTCCCCACTTGCCAGC
AGCAGGACTTCTCCATTGGCTCCCAAAAGCTCAGCAAAGCCATCGTTCTACAAAAGACCATTGACTACAT
TCAGTTTTTGCACAAGGAGAAGAAAAAGCAGGAGGAGGAGGTGTCCACGTTACGCAAGGATGTCACCGCC
CTAAAGATCATGAAAGTGAACTATGAGCAGATTGTGAAGGCACACCAGGACAACCCCCATGAAGGGGAGG
ACCAGGTCTCTGACCAGGTCAAGTTCAACGTGTTTCAAGGCATCATGGATTCCCTGTTCCAGTCCTTCAA
TGCCTCCATCTCAGTGGCCAGCTTCCAGGAGCTGTCAGCGTGTGTCTTCAGCTGGATCGAGGAGCACTGT
AAGCCTCAGACCCTGCGGGAGATTGTGATTGGCGTCCTGCACCAATTGAAAAACCAGCTTTACTAGTAAT
GAACTAGTCCGTAACTTGAAAGTATTTCGATTTCTTGGCTTTATATATCTTGTGGAAAGGACGACTTATT
GTTCGCCCTAGCCCAGGC
