>Addgene plasmid #142253 | TFORF1171 | depositor partial sequence | sequence record 278898 | Barcode
CTTATTGTTCGCCCTAGCCCAGGC
